Addgene plasmid #76126: NEK1 gRNA (BRDN0001149235)
Purpose: 3rd generation lentiviral gRNA plasmid targeting human NEK1
Depositing lab: John Doench & David Root. Depositing organization: Broad Institute. Publication: Optimized sgRNA design to maximize activity and minimize off-target effects of CRISPR-Cas9. Doench JG, Fusi N, Sullender M, Hegde M, Vaimberg EW, Donovan KF, Smith I, Tothova Z, Wilen C, Orchard R, Virgin HW, Listgarten J, Root DE. Nat Biotechnol. 2016 Jan 18. doi: 10.1038/nbt.3437. PubMed 26780180.
Backbone
  Vector backbone: lentiGuide-Puro
  Backbone manufacturer: Zhang Lab (Addgene plasmid # 52963)
  Vector type: Mammalian Expression, Lentiviral, CRISPR
  Selectable markers: Puromycin
Growth in bacteria
  Bacterial resistance: Ampicillin, 100 μg/mL
  Growth temperature: 37°C
  Growth strain: DH5alpha
  Copy number: High Copy
Gene/Insert
  Gene/Insert name: NEK1 (alt names: NEK1; NM_001199397.1)
  gRNA/shRNA sequence: ACAGTAGTTTAACTGATACC
  Species: H. sapiens (human)
  Entrez Gene: NEK1 (a.k.a. ALS24, NY-REN-55, OFD2, SRPS2, SRPS2A, SRTD6)
  Promoter: hU6
  Cloning method: Unknown
  Sequencing primers: 5′ U6-F; 3′ pS2-R
Terms and licenses: Academic/Nonprofit Terms; Industry Terms: Not Available to Industry
Depositor comments: The gRNA was designed to target the following Genbank reference sequence(s): NM_001199397.1,NM_001199398.1,NM_001199399.1,NM_001199400.1,NM_012224.2. Note that this plasmid does NOT contain Cas9. It should be used in conjunction with lentiCas9-Blast (Addgene #52962) or otherwise with cell lines already expressing Cas9. Browse the full kinome gRNA library at http://www.addgene.org/pooled-library/broadgpp-human-kinome/ or visit http://www.broadinstitute.org/rnai/public/ for detailed protocols and information.
How to cite: NEK1 gRNA (BRDN0001149235) was a gift from John Doench & David Root (Addgene plasmid # 76126 ; http://n2t.net/addgene:76126 ; RRID:Addgene_76126)
