[The description below was written by a language model from this plasmid's Addgene catalogue record and pLannotate feature annotations shown in this document.]
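Description:
NEK1 gRNA (BRDN0001149235) is a third-generation lentiviral CRISPR guide plasmid built on the lentiGuide-Puro backbone, carrying a single guide RNA directed against human NEK1. It belongs to a human kinome gRNA collection, and the guide was designed to match several NEK1 RefSeq transcript variants. In bacteria the 8.3 kb plasmid is maintained through a high-copy ColE1/pUC-type origin and selected with ampicillin via the β-lactamase gene. An f1 origin, an SV40 origin, and lac and T7/T3 promoter remnants are also annotated in the backbone.

The viral genome is transcribed from an RSV promoter fused to a truncated HIV-1 5' LTR, which makes production Tat-independent. It is followed by the Ψ packaging signal with a partial gag sequence, and by the RRE for Rev-dependent export of the genomic RNA. Downstream, a human U6 RNA polymerase III promoter drives the NEK1-specific spacer joined to the Streptococcus pyogenes Cas9 guide scaffold. A cPPT/CTS element then precedes an EF-1α core promoter with its intron A, which expresses puromycin N-acetyltransferase for selection of transduced mammalian cells. A WPRE enhances transcript expression, and the self-inactivating ΔU3 3' LTR disables the viral promoter after integration.

The plasmid does not encode Cas9, so it must be paired with a separate Cas9 vector or used in cells that already express the nuclease. Its typical use is to package lentivirus, transduce human cells, select with puromycin, and disrupt NEK1 by Cas9-mediated cleavage for loss-of-function studies.
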