Features (pLannotate 1.2.2; 29 found; start..end, strand, type, name):
     14..80      +  CDS            small t antigen (fragment): SV40 (simian virus 40) small t antigen
    106..317     +  promoter       EF-1α core promoter: core promoter for human elongation factor EF-1α
    318..1256    +  intron         EF-1α intron A: intron upstream of the start codon of human EF-1α
   1278..1877    +  CDS            PuroR (fragment): puromycin N-acetyltransferase; pac from Streptomyces; confers resistance to puromycin
   1893..2481    +  misc_feature   WPRE: woodchuck hepatitis virus posttranscriptional regulatory element
   2532..2551    +  misc_feature   cPPT/CTS (fragment): central polypurine tract and central termination sequence of HIV-1
   2553..2786    +  LTR            3' LTR (ΔU3): self-inactivating 3' long terminal repeat (LTR) from HIV-1
   2864..2985    +  polyA_signal   SV40 poly(A) signal: SV40 polyadenylation signal
   3025..3160    +  rep_origin     SV40 ori: SV40 origin of replication
   3181..3199    -  promoter       T7 promoter: promoter for bacteriophage T7 RNA polymerase
   3207..3362    +  CDS            lacZα (fragment): LacZα fragment of β-galactosidase; lacZ fragment
   3367..3795    +  rep_origin     f1 ori (sequence partly withheld): f1 bacteriophage origin of replication; arrow indicates direction of (+) strand synthesis
   3848..3952    +  promoter       AmpR promoter: bla
   3953..4813    +  CDS            AmpR: β-lactamase; bla; confers resistance to ampicillin, carbenicillin, and related antibiotics
   4984..5572    +  rep_origin     ori: high-copy-number ColE1/pMB1/pBR322/pUC origin of replication
   5755..5847    +  CDS            lacI (fragment): lac repressor; lacI; The lac repressor binds to the lac operator to inhibit transcription in E. coli. This inhibition can be relieved by adding lactose or isopropyl-β-D-thiogalactopyranoside (IPTG).
   5860..5881    +  protein_bind   CAP binding site: CAP binding activates transcription in the presence of cAMP. E. coli catabolite activator protein
   5896..5926    +  promoter       lac promoter: promoter for the E. coli lac operon
   5934..5950    +  protein_bind   lac operator: The lac repressor binds to the lac operator to inhibit transcription in E. coli. This inhibition can be relieved by adding lactose or isopropyl-β-D-thiogalactopyranoside (IPTG). lac repressor encoded by lacI
   5995..6013    +  promoter       T3 promoter: promoter for bacteriophage T3 RNA polymerase
   6041..6267    +  promoter       RSV promoter: Rous sarcoma virus enhancer/promoter
   6268..6448    +  LTR            5' LTR (truncated): truncated 5' long terminal repeat (LTR) from HIV-1
   6495..6620    +  misc_feature   HIV-1 Ψ: packaging signal of human immunodeficiency virus type 1
   6604..6967    +  CDS            HIV-1 gag (fragment): gag protein from human immunodeficiency virus 1; gag
   7113..7346    +  misc_feature   RRE: The Rev response element (RRE) of HIV-1 allows for Rev-dependent mRNA export from the nucleus to the cytoplasm.
   7723..7749    +  CDS            Rev (fragment): human immunodeficiency virus 1 (HIV-1) Rev protein; rev; enhances nuclear export of unspliced and incompletely spliced viral mRNAs
   7753..7993    +  promoter       U6 promoter: RNA polymerase III promoter for human U6 snRNA
   8023..8098    +  misc_RNA       gRNA scaffold: guide RNA scaffold for the Streptococcus pyogenes CRISPR/Cas9 system
   8154..8271    +  misc_feature   cPPT/CTS: central polypurine tract and central termination sequence of HIV-1
>Addgene plasmid #76126 | NEK1 gRNA (BRDN0001149235) | addgene full sequence | sequence record 185236 | Addgene Assembled Sequence
CCCGGGTGCAAAGATGGATAAAGTTTTAAACAGAGAGGAATCTTTGCAGCTAATGGACCTTCTAGGTCTT
GAAAGGAGTGGGAATTGGCTCCGGTGCCCGTCAGTGGGCAGAGCGCACATCGCCCACAGTCCCCGAGAAG
TTGGGGGGAGGGGTCGGCAATTGATCCGGTGCCTAGAGAAGGTGGCGCGGGGTAAACTGGGAAAGTGATG
TCGTGTACTGGCTCCGCCTTTTTCCCGAGGGTGGGGGAGAACCGTATATAAGTGCAGTAGTCGCCGTGAA
CGTTCTTTTTCGCAACGGGTTTGCCGCCAGAACACAGGTAAGTGCCGTGTGTGGTTCCCGCGGGCCTGGC
CTCTTTACGGGTTATGGCCCTTGCGTGCCTTGAATTACTTCCACCTGGCTGCAGTACGTGATTCTTGATC
CCGAGCTTCGGGTTGGAAGTGGGTGGGAGAGTTCGAGGCCTTGCGCTTAAGGAGCCCCTTCGCCTCGTGC
TTGAGTTGAGGCCTGGCCTGGGCGCTGGGGCCGCCGCGTGCGAATCTGGTGGCACCTTCGCGCCTGTCTC
GCTGCTTTCGATAAGTCTCTAGCCATTTAAAATTTTTGATGACCTGCTGCGACGCTTTTTTTCTGGCAAG
ATAGTCTTGTAAATGCGGGCCAAGATCTGCACACTGGTATTTCGGTTTTTGGGGCCGCGGGCGGCGACGG
GGCCCGTGCGTCCCAGCGCACATGTTCGGCGAGGCGGGGCCTGCGAGCGCGGCCACCGAGAATCGGACGG
GGGTAGTCTCAAGCTGGCCGGCCTGCTCTGGTGCCTGGCCTCGCGCCGCCGTGTATCGCCCCGCCCTGGG
CGGCAAGGCTGGCCCGGTCGGCACCAGTTGCGTGAGCGGAAAGATGGCCGCTTCCCGGCCCTGCTGCAGG
GAGCTCAAAATGGAGGACGCGGCGCTCGGGAGAGCGGGCGGGTGAGTCACCCACACAAAGGAAAAGGGCC
TTTCCGTCCTCAGCCGTCGCTTCATGTGACTCCACGGAGTACCGGGCGCCGTCCAGGCACCTCGATTAGT
TCTCGAGCTTTTGGAGTACGTCGTCTTTAGGTTGGGGGGAGGGGTTTTATGCGATGGAGTTTCCCCACAC
TGAGTGGGTGGAGACTGAAGTTAGGCCAGCTTGGCACTTGATGTAATTCTCCTTGGAATTTGCCCTTTTT
GAGTTTGGATCTTGGTTCATTCTCAAGCCTCAGACAGTGGTTCAAAGTTTTTTTCTTCCATTTCAGGTGT
CGTGACGTACGGCCACCATGACCGAGTACAAGCCCACGGTGCGCCTCGCCACCCGCGACGACGTCCCCAG
GGCCGTACGCACCCTCGCCGCCGCGTTCGCCGACTACCCCGCCACGCGCCACACCGTCGATCCGGACCGC
CACATCGAGCGGGTCACCGAGCTGCAAGAACTCTTCCTCACGCGCGTCGGGCTCGACATCGGCAAGGTGT
GGGTCGCGGACGACGGCGCCGCCGTGGCGGTCTGGACCACGCCGGAGAGCGTCGAAGCGGGGGCGGTGTT
CGCCGAGATCGGCCCGCGCATGGCCGAGTTGAGCGGTTCCCGGCTGGCCGCGCAGCAACAGATGGAAGGC
CTCCTGGCGCCGCACCGGCCCAAGGAGCCCGCGTGGTTCCTGGCCACCGTCGGAGTCTCGCCCGACCACC
AGGGCAAGGGTCTGGGCAGCGCCGTCGTGCTCCCCGGAGTGGAGGCGGCCGAGCGCGCCGGGGTGCCCGC
CTTCCTGGAGACCTCCGCGCCCCGCAACCTCCCCTTCTACGAGCGGCTCGGCTTCACCGTCACCGCCGAC
GTCGAGGTGCCCGAAGGACCGCGCACCTGGTGCATGACCCGCAAGCCCGGTGCCTGAACGCGTTAAGTCG
ACAATCAACCTCTGGATTACAAAATTTGTGAAAGATTGACTGGTATTCTTAACTATGTTGCTCCTTTTAC
GCTATGTGGATACGCTGCTTTAATGCCTTTGTATCATGCTATTGCTTCCCGTATGGCTTTCATTTTCTCC
TCCTTGTATAAATCCTGGTTGCTGTCTCTTTATGAGGAGTTGTGGCCCGTTGTCAGGCAACGTGGCGTGG
TGTGCACTGTGTTTGCTGACGCAACCCCCACTGGTTGGGGCATTGCCACCACCTGTCAGCTCCTTTCCGG
GACTTTCGCTTTCCCCCTCCCTATTGCCACGGCGGAACTCATCGCCGCCTGCCTTGCCCGCTGCTGGACA
GGGGCTCGGCTGTTGGGCACTGACAATTCCGTGGTGTTGTCGGGGAAATCATCGTCCTTTCCTTGGCTGC
TCGCCTGTGTTGCCACCTGGATTCTGCGCGGGACGTCCTTCTGCTACGTCCCTTCGGCCCTCAATCCAGC
GGACCTTCCTTCCCGCGGCCTGCTGCCGGCTCTGCGGCCTCTTCCGCGTCTTCGCCTTCGCCCTCAGACG
AGTCGGATCTCCCTTTGGGCCGCCTCCCCGCGTCGACTTTAAGACCAATGACTTACAAGGCAGCTGTAGA
TCTTAGCCACTTTTTAAAAGAAAAGGGGGGACTGGAAGGGCTAATTCACTCCCAACGAAGACAAGATCTG
CTTTTTGCTTGTACTGGGTCTCTCTGGTTAGACCAGATCTGAGCCTGGGAGCTCTCTGGCTAACTAGGGA
ACCCACTGCTTAAGCCTCAATAAAGCTTGCCTTGAGTGCTTCAAGTAGTGTGTGCCCGTCTGTTGTGTGA
CTCTGGTAACTAGAGATCCCTCAGACCCTTTTAGTCAGTGTGGAAAATCTCTAGCAGTACGTATAGTAGT
TCATGTCATCTTATTATTCAGTATTTATAACTTGCAAAGAAATGAATATCAGAGAGTGAGAGGAACTTGT
TTATTGCAGCTTATAATGGTTACAAATAAAGCAATAGCATCACAAATTTCACAAATAAAGCATTTTTTTC
ACTGCATTCTAGTTGTGGTTTGTCCAAACTCATCAATGTATCTTATCATGTCTGGCTCTAGCTATCCCGC
CCCTAACTCCGCCCATCCCGCCCCTAACTCCGCCCAGTTCCGCCCATTCTCCGCCCCATGGCTGACTAAT
TTTTTTTATTTATGCAGAGGCCGAGGCCGCCTCGGCCTCTGAGCTATTCCAGAAGTAGTGAGGAGGCTTT
TTTGGAGGCCTAGGGACGTACCCAATTCGCCCTATAGTGAGTCGTATTACGCGCGCTCACTGGCCGTCGT
TTTACAACGTCGTGACTGGGAAAACCCTGGCGTTACCCAACTTAATCGCCTTGCAGCACATCCCCCTTTC
GCCAGCTGGCGTAATAGCGAAGAGGCCCGCACCGATCGCCCTTCCCAACAGTTGCGCAGCCTGAATGGCG
AATGGG
[124 nt withheld, positions 3367-3490]
C
[91 nt withheld, positions 3492-3582]
A
[49 nt withheld, positions 3584-3632]
CCTTTGACGTTGGAGTCCACGTTCTTT
[37 nt withheld, positions 3660-3696]
ACCCTATCTCGGTCTATTCTTTTGATTTATAAGGGATTTTGCCGATTTCGGCCTATTGGTTAAAAAATGA
GCTGATTTAACAAAAATTTAACGCGAATTTTAACAAAATATTAACGCTTACAATTTAGGTGGCACTTTTC
GGGGAAATGTGCGCGGAACCCCTATTTGTTTATTTTTCTAAATACATTCAAATATGTATCCGCTCATGAG
ACAATAACCCTGATAAATGCTTCAATAATATTGAAAAAGGAAGAGTATGAGTATTCAACATTTCCGTGTC
GCCCTTATTCCCTTTTTTGCGGCATTTTGCCTTCCTGTTTTTGCTCACCCAGAAACGCTGGTGAAAGTAA
AAGATGCTGAAGATCAGTTGGGTGCACGAGTGGGTTACATCGAACTGGATCTCAACAGCGGTAAGATCCT
TGAGAGTTTTCGCCCCGAAGAACGTTTTCCAATGATGAGCACTTTTAAAGTTCTGCTATGTGGCGCGGTA
TTATCCCGTATTGACGCCGGGCAAGAGCAACTCGGTCGCCGCATACACTATTCTCAGAATGACTTGGTTG
AGTACTCACCAGTCACAGAAAAGCATCTTACGGATGGCATGACAGTAAGAGAATTATGCAGTGCTGCCAT
AACCATGAGTGATAACACTGCGGCCAACTTACTTCTGACAACGATCGGAGGACCGAAGGAGCTAACCGCT
TTTTTGCACAACATGGGGGATCATGTAACTCGCCTTGATCGTTGGGAACCGGAGCTGAATGAAGCCATAC
CAAACGACGAGCGTGACACCACGATGCCTGTAGCAATGGCAACAACGTTGCGCAAACTATTAACTGGCGA
ACTACTTACTCTAGCTTCCCGGCAACAATTAATAGACTGGATGGAGGCGGATAAAGTTGCAGGACCACTT
CTGCGCTCGGCCCTTCCGGCTGGCTGGTTTATTGCTGATAAATCTGGAGCCGGTGAGCGTGGGTCTCGCG
GTATCATTGCAGCACTGGGGCCAGATGGTAAGCCCTCCCGTATCGTAGTTATCTACACGACGGGGAGTCA
GGCAACTATGGATGAACGAAATAGACAGATCGCTGAGATAGGTGCCTCACTGATTAAGCATTGGTAACTG
TCAGACCAAGTTTACTCATATATACTTTAGATTGATTTAAAACTTCATTTTTAATTTAAAAGGATCTAGG
TGAAGATCCTTTTTGATAATCTCATGACCAAAATCCCTTAACGTGAGTTTTCGTTCCACTGAGCGTCAGA
CCCCGTAGAAAAGATCAAAGGATCTTCTTGAGATCCTTTTTTTCTGCGCGTAATCTGCTGCTTGCAAACA
AAAAAACCACCGCTACCAGCGGTGGTTTGTTTGCCGGATCAAGAGCTACCAACTCTTTTTCCGAAGGTAA
CTGGCTTCAGCAGAGCGCAGATACCAAATACTGTTCTTCTAGTGTAGCCGTAGTTAGGCCACCACTTCAA
GAACTCTGTAGCACCGCCTACATACCTCGCTCTGCTAATCCTGTTACCAGTGGCTGCTGCCAGTGGCGAT
AAGTCGTGTCTTACCGGGTTGGACTCAAGACGATAGTTACCGGATAAGGCGCAGCGGTCGGGCTGAACGG
GGGGTTCGTGCACACAGCCCAGCTTGGAGCGAACGACCTACACCGAACTGAGATACCTACAGCGTGAGCT
ATGAGAAAGCGCCACGCTTCCCGAAGGGAGAAAGGCGGACAGGTATCCGGTAAGCGGCAGGGTCGGAACA
GGAGAGCGCACGAGGGAGCTTCCAGGGGGAAACGCCTGGTATCTTTATAGTCCTGTCGGGTTTCGCCACC
TCTGACTTGAGCGTCGATTTTTGTGATGCTCGTCAGGGGGGCGGAGCCTATGGAAAAACGCCAGCAACGC
GGCCTTTTTACGGTTCCTGGCCTTTTGCTGGCCTTTTGCTCACATGTTCTTTCCTGCGTTATCCCCTGAT
TCTGTGGATAACCGTATTACCGCCTTTGAGTGAGCTGATACCGCTCGCCGCAGCCGAACGACCGAGCGCA
GCGAGTCAGTGAGCGAGGAAGCGGAAGAGCGCCCAATACGCAAACCGCCTCTCCCCGCGCGTTGGCCGAT
TCATTAATGCAGCTGGCACGACAGGTTTCCCGACTGGAAAGCGGGCAGTGAGCGCAACGCAATTAATGTG
AGTTAGCTCACTCATTAGGCACCCCAGGCTTTACACTTTATGCTTCCGGCTCGTATGTTGTGTGGAATTG
TGAGCGGATAACAATTTCACACAGGAAACAGCTATGACCATGATTACGCCAAGCGCGCAATTAACCCTCA
CTAAAGGGAACAAAAGCTGGAGCTGCAAGCTTAATGTAGTCTTATGCAATACTCTTGTAGTCTTGCAACA
TGGTAACGATGAGTTAGCAACATGCCTTACAAGGAGAGAAAAAGCACCGTGCATGCCGATTGGTGGAAGT
AAGGTGGTACGATCGTGCCTTATTAGGAAGGCAACAGACGGGTCTGACATGGATTGGACGAACCACTGAA
TTGCCGCATTGCAGAGATATTGTATTTAAGTGCCTAGCTCGATACATAAACGGGTCTCTCTGGTTAGACC
AGATCTGAGCCTGGGAGCTCTCTGGCTAACTAGGGAACCCACTGCTTAAGCCTCAATAAAGCTTGCCTTG
AGTGCTTCAAGTAGTGTGTGCCCGTCTGTTGTGTGACTCTGGTAACTAGAGATCCCTCAGACCCTTTTAG
TCAGTGTGGAAAATCTCTAGCAGTGGCGCCCGAACAGGGACTTGAAAGCGAAAGGGAAACCAGAGGAGCT
CTCTCGACGCAGGACTCGGCTTGCTGAAGCGCGCACGGCAAGAGGCGAGGGGCGGCGACTGGTGAGTACG
CCAAAAATTTTGACTAGCGGAGGCTAGAAGGAGAGAGATGGGTGCGAGAGCGTCAGTATTAAGCGGGGGA
GAATTAGATCGCGATGGGAAAAAATTCGGTTAAGGCCAGGGGGAAAGAAAAAATATAAATTAAAACATAT
AGTATGGGCAAGCAGGGAGCTAGAACGATTCGCAGTTAATCCTGGCCTGTTAGAAACATCAGAAGGCTGT
AGACAAATACTGGGACAGCTACAACCATCCCTTCAGACAGGATCAGAAGAACTTAGATCATTATATAATA
CAGTAGCAACCCTCTATTGTGTGCATCAAAGGATAGAGATAAAAGACACCAAGGAAGCTTTAGACAAGAT
AGAGGAAGAGCAAAACAAAAGTAAGACCACCGCACAGCAAGCGGCCGCTGATCTTCAGACCTGGAGGAGG
AGATATGAGGGACAATTGGAGAAGTGAATTATATAAATATAAAGTAGTAAAAATTGAACCATTAGGAGTA
GCACCCACCAAGGCAAAGAGAAGAGTGGTGCAGAGAGAAAAAAGAGCAGTGGGAATAGGAGCTTTGTTCC
TTGGGTTCTTGGGAGCAGCAGGAAGCACTATGGGCGCAGCGTCAATGACGCTGACGGTACAGGCCAGACA
ATTATTGTCTGGTATAGTGCAGCAGCAGAACAATTTGCTGAGGGCTATTGAGGCGCAACAGCATCTGTTG
CAACTCACAGTCTGGGGCATCAAGCAGCTCCAGGCAAGAATCCTGGCTGTGGAAAGATACCTAAAGGATC
AACAGCTCCTGGGGATTTGGGGTTGCTCTGGAAAACTCATTTGCACCACTGCTGTGCCTTGGAATGCTAG
TTGGAGTAATAAATCTCTGGAACAGATTTGGAATCACACGACCTGGATGGAGTGGGACAGAGAAATTAAC
AATTACACAAGCTTAATACACTCCTTAATTGAAGAATCGCAAAACCAGCAAGAAAAGAATGAACAAGAAT
TATTGGAATTAGATAAATGGGCAAGTTTGTGGAATTGGTTTAACATAACAAATTGGCTGTGGTATATAAA
ATTATTCATAATGATAGTAGGAGGCTTGGTAGGTTTAAGAATAGTTTTTGCTGTACTTTCTATAGTGAAT
AGAGTTAGGCAGGGATATTCACCATTATCGTTTCAGACCCACCTCCCAACCCCGAGGGGACCCAGAGAGG
GCCTATTTCCCATGATTCCTTCATATTTGCATATACGATACAAGGCTGTTAGAGAGATAATTAGAATTAA
TTTGACTGTAAACACAAAGATATTAGTACAAAATACGTGACGTAGAAAGTAATAATTTCTTGGGTAGTTT
GCAGTTTTAAAATTATGTTTTAAAATGGACTATCATATGCTTACCGTAACTTGAAAGTATTTCGATTTCT
TGGCTTTATATATCTTGTGGAAAGGACGAAACACCGACAGTAGTTTAACTGATACCGTTTTAGAGCTAGA
AATAGCAAGTTAAAATAAGGCTAGTCCGTTATCAACTTGAAAAAGTGGCACCGAGTCGGTGCTTTTTTAA
GCTTGGCGTAACTAGATCTTGAGACAAATGGCAGTATTCATCCACAATTTTAAAAGAAAAGGGGGGATTG
GGGGGTACAGTGCAGGGGAAAGAATAGTAGACATAATAGCAACAGACATACAAACTAAAGAATTACAAAA
ACAAATTACAAAAATTCAAAATTTTCGGGTTTATTACAGGGACAGCAGAGATCCACTTTGGCGCCGGCTC
GAGGGGG
