>Addgene plasmid #76126 | NEK1 gRNA (BRDN0001149235) | depositor partial sequence | sequence record 143586 | Target Sequence
ACAGTAGTTTAACTGATACC
