>Addgene plasmid #76126 | NEK1 gRNA (BRDN0001149235) | addgene partial sequence | sequence record 185235 | hU6-F
GAAAGTAATAATTTCTTGGGTAGTTTGCAGTTTTAAAATTATGTTTTAAAATGGACTATCATATGCTTAC
CGTAACTTGAAAGTATTTCGATTTCTTGGCTTTATATATCTTGTGGAAAGGACGAAACACCGACAGTAGT
TTAACTGATACCGTTTTAGAGCTAGAAATAGCAAGTTAAAATAAGGCTAGTCCGTTATCAACTTGAAAAA
GTGGCACCGAGTCGGTGCTTTTTTAAGCTTGGCGTAACTAGATCTTGAGACAAATGGCAGTATTCATCCA
CAATTTTAAAAGAAAAGGGGGGATTGGGGGGTACAGTGCAGGGGAAAGAATAGTAGACATAATAGCAACA
GACATACAAACTAAAGAATTACAAAAACAAATTACAAAAATTCAAAATTTTCGGGTTTATTACAGGGACA
GCAGAGATCCACTTTGGCGCCGGCTCGAGGGGGCCCGGGTGCAAAGATGGATAAAGTTTTAAACAGAGAG
GAATCTTTGCAGCTAATGGACCTTCTAGGTCTTGAAAGGAGTGGGAATTGGCTCCGGTGCCCGTCAGTGG
GCAGAGCGCA
